>Addgene plasmid #195248 | pcDNA-mutATMSPARK2 | addgene full sequence | sequence record 398227 | Addgene NGS Result
GACGGATCGGGAGATCTCCCGATCCCCTATGGTGCACTCTCAGTACAATCTGCTCTGATGCCGCATAGTT
AAGCCAGTATCTGCTCCCTGCTTGTGTGTTGGAGGTCGCTGAGTAGTGCGCGAGCAAAATTTAAGCTACA
ACAAGGCAAGGCTTGACCGACAATTGCATGAAGAATCTGCTTAGGGTTAGGCGTTTTGCGCTGCTTCGCG
ATGTACGGGCCAGATATACGCGTTGACATTGATTATTGACTAGTTATTAATAGTAATCAATTACGGGGTC
ATTAGTTCATAGCCCATATATGGAGTTCCGCGTTACATAACTTACGGTAAATGGCCCGCCTGGCTGACCG
CCCAACGACCCCCGCCCATTGACGTCAATAATGACGTATGTTCCCATAGTAACGCCAATAGGGACTTTCC
ATTGACGTCAATGGGTGGAGTATTTACGGTAAACTGCCCACTTGGCAGTACATCAAGTGTATCATATGCC
AAGTACGCCCCCTATTGACGTCAATGACGGTAAATGGCCCGCCTGGCATTATGCCCAGTACATGACCTTA
TGGGACTTTCCTACTTGGCAGTACATCTACGTATTAGTCATCGCTATTACCATGGTGATGCGGTTTTGGC
AGTACATCAATGGGCGTGGATAGCGGTTTGACTCACGGGGATTTCCAAGTCTCCACCCCATTGACGTCAA
TGGGAGTTTGTTTTGGCACCAAAATCAACGGGACTTTCCAAAATGTCGTAACAACTCCGCCCCATTGACG
CAAATGGGCGGTAGGCGTGTACGGTGGGAGGTCTATATAAGCAGAGCTCTCTGGCTAACTAGAGAACCCA
CTGCTTACTGGCTTATCGAAATTAATACGACTCACTATAGGGAGACCCAAGCTGGCTAGCGCCACCATGT
TGGAGACGGTGAGCGCGCAGGAGTTGTATAGCATACCGCTCGAGTCCGGACTCAGATCTGGCAGCGGTGG
AGGCGATATCCCCGCCGCCAAGCGGGTGAAGCTGGACATGGTGAGCAAGGGCGAGGAGCTGTTCACCGGG
GTGGTGCCCATCCTGGTCGAGCTGGACGGCGACGTAAACGGCCACAAGTTCAGCGTGTCCGGCGAGGGCG
AGGGCGATGCCACCTACGGCAAGCTGACCCTGAAGTTCATCTGCACCACCGGCAAGCTGCCCGTGCCCTG
GCCCACCCTCGTGACCACCCTGACCTACGGCGTGCAGTGCTTCAGCCGCTACCCCGACCACATGAAGCAG
CACGACTTCTTCAAGTCCGCCATGCCCGAAGGCTACGTCCAGGAGCGCACCATCTTCTTCAAGGACGACG
GCAACTACAAGACCCGCGCCGAGGTGAAGTTCGAGGGCGACACCCTGGTGAACCGCATCGAGCTGAAGGG
CATCGACTTCAAGGAGGACGGCAACATCCTGGGGCACAAGCTGGAGTACAACTACAACAGCCACAACGTC
TATATCATGGCCGACAAGCAGAAGAACGGCATCAAGGCCAACTTCAAGATCCGCCACAACATCGAGGACG
GCAGCGTGCAGCTCGCCGACCACTACCAGCAGAACACCCCCATCGGCGACGGCCCCGTGCTGCTGCCCGA
CAACCACTACCTGAGCACCCAGTCCGCCCTGAGCAAAGACCCCAACGAGAAGCGCGATCACATGGTCCTG
CTGGAGTTCGTGACCGCCGCCGGGATCACTCTCGGCATGGACGAGCTGTACAAGGGATCCGGCAGTGCTG
GTGGTAGTGCTGGTGGTAGTGCTGGTGGTAGTGCTGGTGGCAGTGCTGGTGGTAGTGCTGGTGGTAGTGC
TGGTGGCTCTAGAGGAGAAATCGCAAAGAGTCTGAAAGAAATTGCAAAATCCTTGAAGGAAATAGCGTGG
TCACTGAAAGAAATTGCCAAGTCCCTCAAAGGGGGTACCGAGGGCAGAGGAAGTCTGCTAACATGCGGTG
ACGTCGAGGAGAATCCTGGCCCAAAGCTTGCCACCATGCATAAGTTTTCTCAAGAACAGATCGGCGAAAA
CATTGTGTGCAGGGTCATTTGTACCACGGGTCAAATTCCCATCCGAGATTTGTCAGCTGATATTTCACAA
GTGCTTAAGGAAAAACGATCCATAAAGAAAGTTTGGACATTTGGTAGAAACCCAGCCTGTGACTATCATT
TAGGAAACATTTCAAGACTGTCAAATAAGCATTTCCAAATACTACTAGGAGAAGACGGTAACCTTTTATT
GAATGACATTTCCACTAATGGGACCTGGTTAAATGGGCAAAAAGTCGAGAAGAACAGCAATCAGTTACTG
TCTCAAGGTGATGAAATAACCGTTGGTGTAGGCGTGGAATCAGATATTTTATCTCTGGTCATTTTCATAA
ACGACAAATTTAAGCAGTGCCTCGAACAGAACAAAGTTGATCGCCTCGAGTCTGGTCTGCGTTCTGGTTC
TGGTGGTGGTATCGATCCAGCAGCTAAAAGAGTCAAATTGGATATGGTTTCTAAAGGTGAAGAACTGTTT
ACTGGTGTTGTACCGATCCTGGTTGAACTGGACGGCGACGTAAATGGTCATAAATTCTCCGTTTCTGGTG
AGGGCGAGGGTGATGCAACTTATGGCAAGCTGACCCTGAAATTCATTTGCACCACCGGAAAACTGCCGGT
TCCGTGGCCGACCCTGGTGACCACTCTGACCTTTGGCGTACAGTGCTTCTCTCGCTACCCGGATCACATG
AAACAGCACGACTTTTTCAAATCTGCGATGCCGGAAGGTTACGTACAAGAGCGTACCATCTTCTTCAAAG
ATGACGGTAATTACAAAACAAGAGCGGAAGTTAAATTCGAGGGTGACACCCTGGTGAACCGCATCGAACT
GAAAGGCATCGACTTCAAAGAGGATGGCAACATCCTGGGCCACAAACTGGAATACAACTACAACTCCCAC
AACGTGTACATCATGGCTGATAAGCAGAAGAACGGCATCAAAGCGAACTTCAAAATTCGTCACAACATCG
AAGACGGCTCTGTTCAACTGGCGGATCACTACCAGCAGAACACGCCGATTGGCGACGGCCCGGTTCTGCT
GCCGGATAACCACTATCTGTCCACCCAGTCTGCCCTGTCTAAAGACCCGAACGAGAAACGTGACCATATG
GTACTGCTGGAATTTGTTACCGCCGCTGGTATCACCCTGGGTATGGACGAACTGTACAAGACCGGTGGCT
CCGCAGGTGGTTCCGCTGGTGGAAGCGCCGGTGGTTCTGCGGGTGGATCTGCTGGAGGTTCTGCAGGAGG
AAGCGCTGGAGGTGGGCGCGCCACCTTGAGAGAAATCGAGGAATTGTTGAGGAAAATCATTGAAGACAGC
GTGCGCAGTGTGGCCGAGCTGGAGGACATTGAGAAGTGGCTGAAGAAAATCTAAGAATTCGGGCCCGTTT
AAACCCGCTGATCAGCCTCGACTGTGCCTTCTAGTTGCCAGCCATCTGTTGTTTGCCCCTCCCCCGTGCC
TTCCTTGACCCTGGAAGGTGCCACTCCCACTGTCCTTTCCTAATAAAATGAGGAAATTGCATCGCATTGT
CTGAGTAGGTGTCATTCTATTCTGGGGGGTGGGGTGGGGCAGGACAGCAAGGGGGAGGATTGGGAAGACA
ATAGCAGGCATGCTGGGGATGCGGTGGGCTCTATGGCTTCTGAGGCGGAAAGAACCAGCTGGGGCTCTAG
GGGGTATCCCC
[124 nt withheld, positions 3722-3845]
C
[91 nt withheld, positions 3847-3937]
A
[49 nt withheld, positions 3939-3987]
CCTTTGACGTTGGAGTCCACGTTCTTT
[37 nt withheld, positions 4015-4051]
ACCCTATCTCGGTCTATTCTTTTGATTTATAAGGGATTTTGCCGATTTCGGCCTATTGGTTAAAAAATGA
GCTGATTTAACAAAAATTTAACGCGAATTAATTCTGTGGAATGTGTGTCAGTTAGGGTGTGGAAAGTCCC
CAGGCTCCCCAGCAGGCAGAAGTATGCAAAGCATGCATCTCAATTAGTCAGCAACCAGGTGTGGAAAGTC
CCCAGGCTCCCCAGCAGGCAGAAGTATGCAAAGCATGCATCTCAATTAGTCAGCAACCATAGTCCCGCCC
CTAACTCCGCCCATCCCGCCCCTAACTCCGCCCAGTTCCGCCCATTCTCCGCCCCATGGCTGACTAATTT
TTTTTATTTATGCAGAGGCCGAGGCCGCCTCTGCCTCTGAGCTATTCCAGAAGTAGTGAGGAGGCTTTTT
TGGAGGCCTAGGCTTTTGCAAAAAGCTCCCGGGAGCTTGTATATCCATTTTCGGATCTGATCAAGAGACA
GGATGAGGATCGTTTCGCATGATTGAACAAGATGGATTGCACGCAGGTTCTCCGGCCGCTTGGGTGGAGA
GGCTATTCGGCTATGACTGGGCACAACAGACAATCGGCTGCTCTGATGCCGCCGTGTTCCGGCTGTCAGC
GCAGGGGCGCCCGGTTCTTTTTGTCAAGACCGACCTGTCCGGTGCCCTGAATGAACTGCAGGACGAGGCA
GCGCGGCTATCGTGGCTGGCCACGACGGGCGTTCCTTGCGCAGCTGTGCTCGACGTTGTCACTGAAGCGG
GAAGGGACTGGCTGCTATTGGGCGAAGTGCCGGGGCAGGATCTCCTGTCATCTCACCTTGCTCCTGCCGA
GAAAGTATCCATCATGGCTGATGCAATGCGGCGGCTGCATACGCTTGATCCGGCTACCTGCCCATTCGAC
CACCAAGCGAAACATCGCATCGAGCGAGCACGTACTCGGATGGAAGCCGGTCTTGTCGATCAGGATGATC
TGGACGAAGAGCATCAGGGGCTCGCGCCAGCCGAACTGTTCGCCAGGCTCAAGGCGCGCATGCCCGACGG
CGAGGATCTCGTCGTGACCCATGGCGATGCCTGCTTGCCGAATATCATGGTGGAAAATGGCCGCTTTTCT
GGATTCATCGACTGTGGCCGGCTGGGTGTGGCGGACCGCTATCAGGACATAGCGTTGGCTACCCGTGATA
TTGCTGAAGAGCTTGGCGGCGAATGGGCTGACCGCTTCCTCGTGCTTTACGGTATCGCCGCTCCCGATTC
GCAGCGCATCGCCTTCTATCGCCTTCTTGACGAGTTCTTCTGAGCGGGACTCTGGGGTTCGAAATGACCG
ACCAAGCGACGCCCAACCTGCCATCACGAGATTTCGATTCCACCGCCGCCTTCTATGAAAGGTTGGGCTT
CGGAATCGTTTTCCGGGACGCCGGCTGGATGATCCTCCAGCGCGGGGATCTCATGCTGGAGTTCTTCGCC
CACCCCAACTTGTTTATTGCAGCTTATAATGGTTACAAATAAAGCAATAGCATCACAAATTTCACAAATA
AAGCATTTTTTTCACTGCATTCTAGTTGTGGTTTGTCCAAACTCATCAATGTATCTTATCATGTCTGTAT
ACCGTCGACCTCTAGCTAGAGCTTGGCGTAATCATGGTCATAGCTGTTTCCTGTGTGAAATTGTTATCCG
CTCACAATTCCACACAACATACGAGCCGGAAGCATAAAGTGTAAAGCCTGGGGTGCCTAATGAGTGAGCT
AACTCACATTAATTGCGTTGCGCTCACTGCCCGCTTTCCAGTCGGGAAACCTGTCGTGCCAGCTGCATTA
ATGAATCGGCCAACGCGCGGGGAGAGGCGGTTTGCGTATTGGGCGCTCTTCCGCTTCCTCGCTCACTGAC
TCGCTGCGCTCGGTCGTTCGGCTGCGGCGAGCGGTATCAGCTCACTCAAAGGCGGTAATACGGTTATCCA
CAGAATCAGGGGATAACGCAGGAAAGAACATGTGAGCAAAAGGCCAGCAAAAGGCCAGGAACCGTAAAAA
GGCCGCGTTGCTGGCGTTTTTCCATAGGCTCCGCCCCCCTGACGAGCATCACAAAAATCGACGCTCAAGT
CAGAGGTGGCGAAACCCGACAGGACTATAAAGATACCAGGCGTTTCCCCCTGGAAGCTCCCTCGTGCGCT
CTCCTGTTCCGACCCTGCCGCTTACCGGATACCTGTCCGCCTTTCTCCCTTCGGGAAGCGTGGCGCTTTC
TCATAGCTCACGCTGTAGGTATCTCAGTTCGGTGTAGGTCGTTCGCTCCAAGCTGGGCTGTGTGCACGAA
CCCCCCGTTCAGCCCGACCGCTGCGCCTTATCCGGTAACTATCGTCTTGAGTCCAACCCGGTAAGACACG
ACTTATCGCCACTGGCAGCAGCCACTGGTAACAGGATTAGCAGAGCGAGGTATGTAGGCGGTGCTACAGA
GTTCTTGAAGTGGTGGCCTAACTACGGCTACACTAGAAGAACAGTATTTGGTATCTGCGCTCTGCTGAAG
CCAGTTACCTTCGGAAAAAGAGTTGGTAGCTCTTGATCCGGCAAACAAACCACCGCTGGTAGCGGTGGTT
TTTTTGTTTGCAAGCAGCAGATTACGCGCAGAAAAAAAGGATCTCAAGAAGATCCTTTGATCTTTTCTAC
GGGGTCTGACGCTCAGTGGAACGAAAACTCACGTTAAGGGATTTTGGTCATGAGATTATCAAAAAGGATC
TTCACCTAGATCCTTTTAAATTAAAAATGAAGTTTTAAATCAATCTAAAGTATATATGAGTAAACTTGGT
CTGACAGTTACCAATGCTTAATCAGTGAGGCACCTATCTCAGCGATCTGTCTATTTCGTTCATCCATAGT
TGCCTGACTCCCCGTCGTGTAGATAACTACGATACGGGAGGGCTTACCATCTGGCCCCAGTGCTGCAATG
ATACCGCGAGACCCACGCTCACCGGCTCCAGATTTATCAGCAATAAACCAGCCAGCCGGAAGGGCCGAGC
GCAGAAGTGGTCCTGCAACTTTATCCGCCTCCATCCAGTCTATTAATTGTTGCCGGGAAGCTAGAGTAAG
TAGTTCGCCAGTTAATAGTTTGCGCAACGTTGTTGCCATTGCTACAGGCATCGTGGTGTCACGCTCGTCG
TTTGGTATGGCTTCATTCAGCTCCGGTTCCCAACGATCAAGGCGAGTTACATGATCCCCCATGTTGTGCA
AAAAAGCGGTTAGCTCCTTCGGTCCTCCGATCGTTGTCAGAAGTAAGTTGGCCGCAGTGTTATCACTCAT
GGTTATGGCAGCACTGCATAATTCTCTTACTGTCATGCCATCCGTAAGATGCTTTTCTGTGACTGGTGAG
TACTCAACCAAGTCATTCTGAGAATAGTGTATGCGGCGACCGAGTTGCTCTTGCCCGGCGTCAATACGGG
ATAATACCGCGCCACATAGCAGAACTTTAAAAGTGCTCATCATTGGAAAACGTTCTTCGGGGCGAAAACT
CTCAAGGATCTTACCGCTGTTGAGATCCAGTTCGATGTAACCCACTCGTGCACCCAACTGATCTTCAGCA
TCTTTTACTTTCACCAGCGTTTCTGGGTGAGCAAAAACAGGAAGGCAAAATGCCGCAAAAAAGGGAATAA
GGGCGACACGGAAATGTTGAATACTCATACTCTTCCTTTTTCAATATTATTGAAGCATTTATCAGGGTTA
TTGTCTCATGAGCGGATACATATTTGAATGTATTTAGAAAAATAAACAAATAGGGGTTCCGCGCACATTT
CCCCGAAAAGTGCCACCTGACGTC
Features (pLannotate 1.2.2; 21 found; start..end, strand, type, name):
     28..80      -  misc_feature   bom (fragment): basis of mobility region from pBR322
    235..614     +  enhancer       CMV enhancer: human cytomegalovirus immediate early enhancer
    615..818     +  promoter       CMV promoter: human cytomegalovirus (CMV) immediate early promoter
    814..847     +  LTR            5' LTR (truncated) (fragment): truncated 5' long terminal repeat (LTR) from HIV-1
    863..881     +  promoter       T7 promoter: promoter for bacteriophage T7 RNA polymerase
    907..1452    +  CDS            cEGFP (fragment): cEGFP is a basic (constitutively fluorescent) green fluorescent protein published in 2008, derived from Aequorea victoria.
   1465..3153    +  CDS            GCaMP2: GCaMP2 is a basic (constitutively fluorescent) green fluorescent protein published in 2006, derived from Aequorea victoria.
   3452..3676    +  polyA_signal   bGH poly(A) signal: bovine growth hormone polyadenylation signal
   3680..3701    +  promoter       SV40 promoter (fragment): SV40 enhancer and early promoter
   3722..4150    +  rep_origin     f1 ori (sequence partly withheld): f1 bacteriophage origin of replication; arrow indicates direction of (+) strand synthesis
   4164..4493    +  promoter       SV40 promoter: SV40 enhancer and early promoter
   4560..5351    +  CDS            neo: KKA2_KLEPN - Also known as kan, nptII. Experimental evidence at protein level: Swiss-Prot protein existence level 1. Resistance to kanamycin, neomycin, paromomycin, ribostamycin, butirosin and gentamicin B. From Klebsiella pneumoniae.
   5375..5533    +  CDS            ble (fragment): BLE_KLEPN - Experimental evidence at protein level: Swiss-Prot protein existence level 1. Binding protein with a strong affinity to the bleomycin family of antibiotics. Binds to CL990; an antimitotic-antibiotic compound. From Klebsiella pneumoniae.
   5528..5649    +  polyA_signal   SV40 poly(A) signal: SV40 polyadenylation signal
   5722..5738    -  protein_bind   lac operator: The lac repressor binds to the lac operator to inhibit transcription in E. coli. This inhibition can be relieved by adding lactose or isopropyl-β-D-thiogalactopyranoside (IPTG). lac repressor encoded by lacI
   5746..5776    -  promoter       lac promoter: promoter for the E. coli lac operon
   5791..5812    -  protein_bind   CAP binding site: CAP binding activates transcription in the presence of cAMP. E. coli catabolite activator protein
   5825..5917    -  CDS            lacI (fragment): lac repressor; lacI; The lac repressor binds to the lac operator to inhibit transcription in E. coli. This inhibition can be relieved by adding lactose or isopropyl-β-D-thiogalactopyranoside (IPTG).
   6100..6688    -  rep_origin     ori: high-copy-number ColE1/pMB1/pBR322/pUC origin of replication
   6859..7719    -  CDS            AmpR: β-lactamase; bla; confers resistance to ampicillin, carbenicillin, and related antibiotics
   7720..7824    -  promoter       AmpR promoter: bla
