[The description below was written by a language model from this plasmid's Addgene catalogue record and pLannotate feature annotations shown in this document.]
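Description:
pcDNA-mutATMSPARK2 is a mammalian expression plasmid on a pcDNA backbone that expresses a Thr-to-Ala mutant version of ATMSPARK2, a GFP phase separation-based reporter of ATM kinase activity. It is propagated in E. coli from a high-copy ColE1/pUC-type origin with ampicillin selection through β-lactamase, and it also carries an f1 phage origin. A separate SV40 early promoter drives a neomycin/kanamycin phosphotransferase gene followed by an SV40 polyadenylation signal, which in pcDNA-type vectors normally allows G418 selection of stably transfected mammalian cells.

The roughly 2.5 kb insert was cloned between NheI and EcoRI sites downstream of the CMV immediate early enhancer and promoter, and transcripts are terminated by the bovine growth hormone polyadenylation signal. A T7 promoter lies between the CMV promoter and the coding region. The automated annotation labels the insert region as an EGFP-like fragment followed by a long stretch matched to GCaMP2. These hits most likely reflect sequence similarity to Aequorea GFP-derived sequence rather than a calcium sensor, and the annotation does not resolve the reporter's other components. The record does not specify which threonine is changed or the domain layout of the reporter. Several short annotated fragments (HIV-1 LTR, ble, lacI, bom) appear to be backbone remnants or incidental matches.

A Thr-to-Ala substitution removes a phosphorylatable residue, so this construct probably serves as a non-phosphorylatable negative control for the wild-type ATMSPARK2 reporter in transfected mammalian cells, although the record gives its purpose only as expressing the mutant.
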