Addgene plasmid #195248: pcDNA-mutATMSPARK2
Purpose: express Thr to Ala mutant ATMSPARK2
Depositing lab: Xiaokun Shu. Depositing organization: University of California, San Francisco (UCSF). Publication: ATM-SPARK: A GFP phase separation-based activity reporter of ATM. Li X, Chung CI, Yang J, Chaudhuri S, Munster PN, Shu X. Sci Adv. 2023 Mar;9(9):eade3760. doi: 10.1126/sciadv.ade3760. Epub 2023 Mar 1. PubMed 36857446.
Backbone
  Vector backbone: pcDNA
  Vector type: Mammalian Expression
Growth in bacteria
  Bacterial resistance: Ampicillin, 100 μg/mL
  Growth temperature: 37°C
  Growth strain: DH5alpha
  Copy number: High Copy
Gene/Insert
  Gene/Insert name: Thr to Ala mutant ATMSPARK2
  Insert size (bp): 2505
  Promoter: CMV
  Cloning method: Restriction Enzyme; 5′ cloning site NheI (unknown if destroyed); 3′ cloning site EcoRI (unknown if destroyed)
  Sequencing primers: 5′ CMV forward; 3′ BGH reversed
Terms and licenses: Academic/Nonprofit Terms; Industry Terms: Not Available to Industry
How to cite: pcDNA-mutATMSPARK2 was a gift from Xiaokun Shu (Addgene plasmid # 195248 ; http://n2t.net/addgene:195248 ; RRID:Addgene_195248)
